>Addgene plasmid #161986 | GFP-PH-FAPP1 | addgene full sequence | sequence record 318717 | Addgene NGS Result
TCTGTGGATAACCGTATTACCGCCATGCATTAGTTATTAATAGTAATCAATTACGGGGTCATTAGTTCAT
AGCCCATATATGGAGTTCCGCGTTACATAACTTACGGTAAATGGCCCGCCTGGCTGACCGCCCAACGACC
CCCGCCCATTGACGTCAATAATGACGTATGTTCCCATAGTAACGCCAATAGGGACTTTCCATTGACGTCA
ATGGGTGGAGTATTTACGGTAAACTGCCCACTTGGCAGTACATCAAGTGTATCATATGCCAAGTACGCCC
CCTATTGACGTCAATGACGGTAAATGGCCCGCCTGGCATTATGCCCAGTACATGACCTTATGGGACTTTC
CTACTTGGCAGTACATCTACGTATTAGTCATCGCTATTACCATGGTGATGCGGTTTTGGCAGTACATCAA
TGGGCGTGGATAGCGGTTTGACTCACGGGGATTTCCAAGTCTCCACCCCATTGACGTCAATGGGAGTTTG
TTTTGGCACCAAAATCAACGGGACTTTCCAAAATGTCGTAACAACTCCGCCCCATTGACGCAAATGGGCG
GTAGGCGTGTACGGTGGGAGGTCTATATAAGCAGAGCTGGTTTAGTGAACCGTCAGATCCGCTAGCGCTA
CCGGACTCAGATCTCGAGCTCAAGCTTCGAATTCACCATGGAGGGGGTGTTGTACAAGTGGACCAACTAT
CTCACAGGCTGGCAGCCTCGTTGGTTTGTTTTAGATAATGGAATCTTATCCTACTATGATTCACAAGATG
ATGTTTGCAAAGGGAGCAAAGGAAGCATAAAGATGGCAGTTTGTGAAATTAAAGTTCATTCAGCAGACAA
CACAAGAATGGAATTAATCATTCCTGGAGAGCAGCATTTCTACATGAAGGCAGTGAATGCAGCTGAAAGA
CAGAGGTGGCTGGTCGCTCTGGGGAGCTCCAAAGCATGTTTGACTGATACAAGGACTAAGGATCCACCGG
TCGCCACCATGGTGAGCAAGGGCGAGGAGCTGTTCACCGGGGTGGTGCCCATCCTGGTCGAGCTGGACGG
CGACGTAAACGGCCACAAGTTCAGCGTGTCCGGCGAGGGCGAGGGCGATGCCACCTACGGCAAGCTGACC
CTGAAGTTCATCTGCACCACCGGCAAGCTGCCCGTGCCCTGGCCCACCCTCGTGACCACCCTGACCTACG
GCGTGCAGTGCTTCAGCCGCTACCCCGACCACATGAAGCAGCACGACTTCTTCAAGTCCGCCATGCCCGA
AGGCTACGTCCAGGAGCGCACCATCTTCTTCAAGGACGACGGCAACTACAAGACCCGCGCCGAGGTGAAG
TTCGAGGGCGACACCCTGGTGAACCGCATCGAGCTGAAGGGCATCGACTTCAAGGAGGACGGCAACATCC
TGGGGCACAAGCTGGAGTACAACTACAACAGCCACAACGTCTATATCATGGCCGACAAGCAGAAGAACGG
CATCAAGGTGAACTTCAAGATCCGCCACAACATCGAGGACGGCAGCGTGCAGCTCGCCGACCACTACCAG
CAGAACACCCCCATCGGCGACGGCCCCGTGCTGCTGCCCGACAACCACTACCTGAGCACCCAGTCCGCCC
TGAGCAAAGACCCCAACGAGAAGCGCGATCACATGGTCCTGCTGGAGTTCGTGACCGCCGCCGGGATCAC
TCTCGGCATGGACGAGCTGTACAAGTAAAGCGGCCGCGACTCTAGATCATAATCAGCCATACCACATTTG
TAGAGGTTTTACTTGCTTTAAAAAACCTCCCACACCTCCCCCTGAACCTGAAACATAAAATGAATGCAAT
TGTTGTTGTTAACTTGTTTATTGCAGCTTATAATGGTTACAAATAAAGCAATAGCATCACAAATTTCACA
AATAAAGCATTTTTTTCACTGCATTCTAGTTGTGGTTTGTCCAAACTCATCAATGTATCTTAAGGCGTAA
ATTGTAAGCGTTAATATTTTGTTAAAATTCGCGTTAAATTTTTGTTAAATCAGCTCATTTTTTAACCAAT
AGGCCGAAATCGGCAAAATCCCTTATAAATCAAAAGAATAGACCGAGATAGGGT
[37 nt withheld, positions 2085-2121]
AAAGAACGTGGACTCCAACGTCAAAGG
[49 nt withheld, positions 2149-2197]
T
[91 nt withheld, positions 2199-2289]
G
[124 nt withheld, positions 2291-2414]
CAGGTGGCACTTTTCGGGGAAATGTGCGCGGAACCCCTATTTGTTTATTTTTCTAAATACATTCAAATAT
GTATCCGCTCATGAGACAATAACCCTGATAAATGCTTCAATAATATTGAAAAAGGAAGAGTCCTGAGGCG
GAAAGAACCAGCTGTGGAATGTGTGTCAGTTAGGGTGTGGAAAGTCCCCAGGCTCCCCAGCAGGCAGAAG
TATGCAAAGCATGCATCTCAATTAGTCAGCAACCAGGTGTGGAAAGTCCCCAGGCTCCCCAGCAGGCAGA
AGTATGCAAAGCATGCATCTCAATTAGTCAGCAACCATAGTCCCGCCCCTAACTCCGCCCATCCCGCCCC
TAACTCCGCCCAGTTCCGCCCATTCTCCGCCCCATGGCTGACTAATTTTTTTTATTTATGCAGAGGCCGA
GGCCGCCTCGGCCTCTGAGCTATTCCAGAAGTAGTGAGGAGGCTTTTTTGGAGGCCTAGGCTTTTGCAAA
GATCGATCAAGAGACAGGATGAGGATCGTTTCGCATGATTGAACAAGATGGATTGCACGCAGGTTCTCCG
GCCGCTTGGGTGGAGAGGCTATTCGGCTATGACTGGGCACAACAGACAATCGGCTGCTCTGATGCCGCCG
TGTTCCGGCTGTCAGCGCAGGGGCGCCCGGTTCTTTTTGTCAAGACCGACCTGTCCGGTGCCCTGAATGA
ACTGCAAGACGAGGCAGCGCGGCTATCGTGGCTGGCCACGACGGGCGTTCCTTGCGCAGCTGTGCTCGAC
GTTGTCACTGAAGCGGGAAGGGACTGGCTGCTATTGGGCGAAGTGCCGGGGCAGGATCTCCTGTCATCTC
ACCTTGCTCCTGCCGAGAAAGTATCCATCATGGCTGATGCAATGCGGCGGCTGCATACGCTTGATCCGGC
TACCTGCCCATTCGACCACCAAGCGAAACATCGCATCGAGCGAGCACGTACTCGGATGGAAGCCGGTCTT
GTCGATCAGGATGATCTGGACGAAGAGCATCAGGGGCTCGCGCCAGCCGAACTGTTCGCCAGGCTCAAGG
CGAGCATGCCCGACGGCGAGGATCTCGTCGTGACCCATGGCGATGCCTGCTTGCCGAATATCATGGTGGA
AAATGGCCGCTTTTCTGGATTCATCGACTGTGGCCGGCTGGGTGTGGCGGACCGCTATCAGGACATAGCG
TTGGCTACCCGTGATATTGCTGAAGAGCTTGGCGGCGAATGGGCTGACCGCTTCCTCGTGCTTTACGGTA
TCGCCGCTCCCGATTCGCAGCGCATCGCCTTCTATCGCCTTCTTGACGAGTTCTTCTGAGCGGGACTCTG
GGGTTCGAAATGACCGACCAAGCGACGCCCAACCTGCCATCACGAGATTTCGATTCCACCGCCGCCTTCT
ATGAAAGGTTGGGCTTCGGAATCGTTTTCCGGGACGCCGGCTGGATGATCCTCCAGCGCGGGGATCTCAT
GCTGGAGTTCTTCGCCCACCCTAGGGGGAGGCTAACTGAAACACGGAAGGAGACAATACCGGAAGGAACC
CGCGCTATGACGGCAATAAAAAGACAGAATAAAACGCACGGTGTTGGGTCGTTTGTTCATAAACGCGGGG
TTCGGTCCCAGGGCTGGCACTCTGTCGATACCCCACCGAGACCCCATTGGGGCCAATACGCCCGCGTTTC
TTCCTTTTCCCCACCCCACCCCCCAAGTTCGGGTGAAGGCCCAGGGCTCGCAGCCAACGTCGGGGCGGCA
GGCCCTGCCATAGCCTCAGGTTACTCATATATACTTTAGATTGATTTAAAACTTCATTTTTAATTTAAAA
GGATCTAGGTGAAGATCCTTTTTGATAATCTCATGACCAAAATCCCTTAACGTGAGTTTTCGTTCCACTG
AGCGTCAGACCCCGTAGAAAAGATCAAAGGATCTTCTTGAGATCCTTTTTTTCTGCGCGTAATCTGCTGC
TTGCAAACAAAAAAACCACCGCTACCAGCGGTGGTTTGTTTGCCGGATCAAGAGCTACCAACTCTTTTTC
CGAAGGTAACTGGCTTCAGCAGAGCGCAGATACCAAATACTGTTCTTCTAGTGTAGCCGTAGTTAGGCCA
CCACTTCAAGAACTCTGTAGCACCGCCTACATACCTCGCTCTGCTAATCCTGTTACCAGTGGCTGCTGCC
AGTGGCGATAAGTCGTGTCTTACCGGGTTGGACTCAAGACGATAGTTACCGGATAAGGCGCAGCGGTCGG
GCTGAACGGGGGGTTCGTGCACACAGCCCAGCTTGGAGCGAACGACCTACACCGAACTGAGATACCTACA
GCGTGAGCTATGAGAAAGCGCCACGCTTCCCGAAGGGAGAAAGGCGGACAGGTATCCGGTAAGCGGCAGG
GTCGGAACAGGAGAGCGCACGAGGGAGCTTCCAGGGGGAAACGCCTGGTATCTTTATAGTCCTGTCGGGT
TTCGCCACCTCTGACTTGAGCGTCGATTTTTGTGATGCTCGTCAGGGGGGCGGAGCCTATGGAAAAACGC
CAGCAACGCGGCCTTTTTACGGTTCCTGGCCTTTTGCTGGCCTTTTGCTCACATGTTCTTTCCTGCGTTA
TCCCCTGAT
Features (pLannotate 1.2.2; 16 found; start..end, strand, type, name):
      1..23      +  rep_origin     RSF ori (fragment): Plasmids containing the RSF 1030 origin of replication can be propagated in E. coli cells that contain additional plasmids with compatible origins.
     91..394     +  enhancer       CMV enhancer: human cytomegalovirus immediate early enhancer
    395..598     +  promoter       CMV promoter: human cytomegalovirus (CMV) immediate early promoter
    621..664     +  misc_feature   MCS (fragment): multiple cloning site
    668..970     +  CDS            PLEKHA3 (fragment): PKHA3_HUMAN - Also known as FAPP1. Experimental evidence at protein level: Swiss-Prot protein existence level 1. Plays a role in regulation of vesicular cargo transport from the trans-Golgi network (TGN) to the plasma membrane (PubMed:15107860). Regulates Golgi phosphatidylinositol 4-phosphate (PtdIns(4)P) levels and activates the PtdIns(4)P phosphatase activity of SACM1L when it binds PtdIns(4)P in 'trans' configuration (PubMed:30659099). Binds preferentially to PtdIns(4)P (PubMed:11001876, PubMed:15107860). Negatively regulates APOB secretion from hepatocytes (PubMed:30659099). From Homo sap
    989..1708    +  CDS            EGFP: the original enhanced GFP (Yang et al., 1996) mammalian codon-optimized
   1725..1808    +  CDS            large T antigen (fragment): large T antigen from SV40 (simian virus 40)
   1831..1952    +  polyA_signal   SV40 poly(A) signal: SV40 polyadenylation signal
   1986..2414    -  rep_origin     f1 ori (sequence partly withheld): f1 bacteriophage origin of replication; arrow indicates direction of (+) strand synthesis
   2441..2545    +  promoter       AmpR promoter: bla
   2547..2904    +  promoter       SV40 promoter: SV40 enhancer and early promoter
   2939..3733    +  CDS            NeoR/KanR: aminoglycoside phosphotransferase from Tn5; aph(3')-II (or nptII); confers resistance to neomycin, kanamycin, and G418 (Geneticin®)
   3754..3906    +  CDS            ble (fragment): BLE_KLEPN - Experimental evidence at protein level: Swiss-Prot protein existence level 1. Binding protein with a strong affinity to the bleomycin family of antibiotics. Binds to CL990; an antimitotic-antibiotic compound. From Klebsiella pneumoniae.
   3965..4012    +  polyA_signal   HSV TK poly(A) signal: herpes simplex virus thymidine kinase polyadenylation signal (Cole and Stacy, 1985)
   4103..4119    -  polyA_signal   bGH poly(A) signal (fragment): bovine growth hormone polyadenylation signal
   4341..4929    +  rep_origin     ori: high-copy-number ColE1/pMB1/pBR322/pUC origin of replication
