[The description below was written by a language model from this plasmid's Addgene catalogue record and pLannotate feature annotations shown in this document.]
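Description:
GFP-PH-FAPP1 is a mammalian expression plasmid that encodes a fluorescent fusion of enhanced GFP with the pleckstrin homology (PH) domain of human FAPP1 (PLEKHA3), intended as a live-cell biosensor for phosphatidylinositol 4-phosphate, PI(4)P. FAPP1 binds preferentially to PI(4)P and acts at the trans-Golgi network, so the isolated PH domain fused to GFP reports the location and relative abundance of this lipid by its distribution in transfected cells. Expression is driven by the human cytomegalovirus immediate early enhancer and promoter and terminated by an SV40 polyadenylation signal.

The catalogue entry and the sequenced record disagree on one point. The catalogue gives the backbone as eGFP-C1 with GFP as an N-terminal tag, but the feature table derived from the full sequence (about 5.0 kb) places the roughly 300 bp PLEKHA3 fragment immediately after a remnant of the multiple cloning site and upstream of the EGFP coding sequence. That order is typical of an N1-type arrangement, in which GFP sits at the C-terminus of the PH domain. Users should check the orientation of the fusion against the sequence rather than rely on the name.

The rest of the plasmid is standard for this vector family. A high-copy ColE1/pUC origin supports propagation in E. coli, and an f1 origin is also present. A Tn5 NeoR/KanR gene sits behind tandem bacterial (bla) and SV40 early promoters and ends in an HSV TK polyadenylation signal, giving kanamycin resistance in bacteria and allowing G418 selection of stably transfected mammalian cells. Short annotated fragments (RSF ori, ble, bGH poly(A), SV40 large T antigen) appear to be partial matches to backbone sequence rather than functional elements.
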