Addgene plasmid #161986: GFP-PH-FAPP1
Purpose: Expresses GFP-tagged PH-FAPP1. PI(4)P biosensor
Depositing lab: Tamas Balla & David Bryant. Depositing organization: National Institute of Child Health and Human Development (NICHD). Publication: A plasma membrane pool of phosphatidylinositol 4-phosphate is generated by phosphatidylinositol 4-kinase type-III alpha: studies with the PH domains of the oxysterol binding protein and FAPP1. Balla A, Tuymetova G, Tsiomenko A, Varnai P, Balla T. Mol Biol Cell. 2005 Mar;16(3):1282-95. doi: 10.1091/mbc.e04-07-0578. Epub 2005 Jan 5. PubMed 15635101.
Backbone
  Vector backbone: eGFP-C1
  Vector type: Mammalian Expression
Growth in bacteria
  Bacterial resistance: Kanamycin, 50 μg/mL
  Growth temperature: 37°C
  Growth strain: NEB Stable
  Copy number: High Copy
Gene/Insert
  Gene/Insert name: PH-FAPP1 (alt name: PLEKHA3)
  Species: H. sapiens (human)
  Entrez Gene: PLEKHA3 (a.k.a. FAPP1)
  Tag / fusion protein: GFP (N terminal on backbone)
  Cloning method: Unknown
  Sequencing primers: 5′ Unknown
Terms and licenses: Academic/Nonprofit Terms; Industry Terms: Not Available to Industry
How to cite: GFP-PH-FAPP1 was a gift from Tamas Balla & David Bryant (Addgene plasmid # 161986 ; http://n2t.net/addgene:161986 ; RRID:Addgene_161986)
